>Addgene plasmid #199265 | pEJS-HZ54 All-in-one AAV-U1a-NmeABE8e-2xBPSV40-U6-Rosa26 | addgene full sequence | sequence record 389816 | Addgene NGS Result
ACATGTGAGCAAAAGGCCAGCAAAAGGCCAGGAACCGTAAAAAGGCCGCGTTGCTGGCGTTTTTCCATAG
GCTCCGCCCCCCTGACGAGCATCACAAAAATCGACGCTCAAGTCAGAGGTGGCGAAACCCGACAGGACTA
TAAAGATACCAGGCGTTTCCCCCTGGAAGCTCCCTCGTGCGCTCTCCTGTTCCGACCCTGCCGCTTACCG
GATACCTGTCCGCCTTTCTCCCTTCGGGAAGCGTGGCGCTTTCTCATAGCTCACGCTGTAGGTATCTCAG
TTCGGTGTAGGTCGTTCGCTCCAAGCTGGGCTGTGTGCACGAACCCCCCGTTCAGCCCGACCGCTGCGCC
TTATCCGGTAACTATCGTCTTGAGTCCAACCCGGTAAGACACGACTTATCGCCACTGGCAGCAGCCACTG
GTAACAGGATTAGCAGAGCGAGGTATGTAGGCGGTGCTACAGAGTTCTTGAAGTGGTGGCCTAACTACGG
CTACACTAGAAGAACAGTATTTGGTATCTGCGCTCTGCTGAAGCCAGTTACCTTCGGAAAAAGAGTTGGT
AGCTCTTGATCCGGCAAACAAACCACCGCTGGTAGCGGTGGTTTTTTTGTTTGCAAGCAGCAGATTACGC
GCAGAAAAAAAGGATCTCAAGAAGATCCTTTGATCTTTTCTACGGGGTCTGACGCTCAGTGGAACGAAAA
CTCACGTTAAGGGATTTTGGTCATGAGATTATCAAAAAGGATCTTCACCTAGATCCTTTTAAATTAAAAA
TGAAGTTTTAAATCAATCTAAAGTATATATGAGTAAACTTGGTCTGACAGTTACCAATGCTTAATCAGTG
AGGCACCTATCTCAGCGATCTGTCTATTTCGTTCATCCATAGTTGCCTGACTCCCCGTCGTGTAGATAAC
TACGATACGGGAGGGCTTACCATCTGGCCCCAGTGCTGCAATGATACCGCGGCTTCCACGCTCACCGGCT
CCAGATTTATCAGCAATAAACCAGCCAGCCGGAAGGGCCGAGCGCAGAAGTGGTCCTGCAACTTTATCCG
CCTCCATCCAGTCTATTAATTGTTGCCGGGAAGCTAGAGTAAGTAGTTCGCCAGTTAATAGTTTGCGCAA
CGTTGTTGCCATTGCTACAGGCATCGTGGTGTCACGCTCGTCGTTTGGTATGGCTTCATTCAGCTCCGGT
TCCCAACGATCAAGGCGAGTTACATGATCCCCCATGTTGTGCAAAAAAGCGGTTAGCTCCTTCGGTCCTC
CGATCGTTGTCAGAAGTAAGTTGGCCGCAGTGTTATCACTCATGGTTATGGCAGCACTGCATAATTCTCT
TACTGTCATGCCATCCGTAAGATGCTTTTCTGTGACTGGTGAGTACTCAACCAAGTCATTCTGAGAATAG
TGTATGCGGCGACCGAGTTGCTCTTGCCCGGCGTCAATACGGGATAATACCGCGCCACATAGCAGAACTT
TAAAAGTGCTCATCATTGGAAAACGTTCTTCGGGGCGAAAACTCTCAAGGATCTTACCGCTGTTGAGATC
CAGTTCGATGTAACCCACTCGTGCACCCAACTGATCTTCAGCATCTTTTACTTTCACCAGCGTTTCTGGG
TGAGCAAAAACAGGAAGGCAAAATGCCGCAAAAAAGGGAATAAGGGCGACACGGAAATGTTGAATACTCA
TACTCTTCCTTTTTCAATATTATTGAAGCATTTATCAGGGTTATTGTCTCATGAGCGGATACATATTTGA
ATGTATTTAGAAAAATAAACAAATAGGGGTTCCGCGCACATTTCCCCGAAAAGTGCCACCTGACGTCTAA
CTCGAGCACAGCTTGTCTGTAAGCGGATGCCGGGAGCAGACAAGCCCGTCAGGGCGCGTCAGCGGGTGTT
GGCGGGTGTCGGGGCTGGCTTAACTATGCGGCATCAGAGCAGATTGTACTGAGAGTGCACCATAAAATTG
TAAACGTTAATATTTTGTTAAAATTCGCGTTAAATTTTTGTTAAATCAGCTCATTTTTTAACCAATAGAC
CGAAATCGGCAAAATCCCTTATAAATCAAAAGAATAGCCCGAGATAGAGT
[37 nt withheld, positions 2081-2117]
AAAGAACGTGGACTCCAACGTCAAAGG
[141 nt withheld, positions 2145-2285]
G
[46 nt withheld, positions 2287-2332]
A
[95 nt withheld, positions 2334-2428]
TATGCGGTGTGAAATACCGCACAGATGCGTAAGGAGAAAATACCGCATCAGGCGCCCCTGCAGGCAGCTG
CGCGCTCGCTCGCTCACTGAGGCCGCCCGGGCAAAGCCCGGGCGTCGGGCGACCTTTGGTCGCCCGGCCT
CAGTGAGCGAGCGAGCGCGCAGAGAGGGAGTGGCCAACTCCATCACTAGGGGTTCCTGCGGCCGCGCTTA
CACAAAAAACCAACACACAGATCTAATGAAAATAAAGATCTTTTATTTTAGACTTTCCTCTTCTTCTTGG
GCTCGAATTCGCTGCCGTCGGCGGTTCTTTTATCCTCCCGCACGGGTGGGCGCTTCTTCAGCCGACATGG
CCTGATCTCCTTGCCCAGCTCGTTCACCTGATACTTCTGGATCAGCACCAGATTCTGGGTGGAGATGCGA
AACTGCTGCTCCTTGCTGCCCTTATCGTGCCAGGCCAGGTAGAACCTGCCGTTAGAGGAGTCGCAATTGA
TATAGTAGGCAAACTCCACCTTGGACTTCTCATCCTTCTGGAAGGCGATCAGGTCATACTTGTGCAGGGA
AAAACAGAATGTATAGCTATCGTCGATTCTGTAGCCCTTGCAATCGATGTCTGGCAGGATGTTCTCGGCC
ACCTGCCAGGCATAGATAGGCACGATAAAGTACTGATTCTTGCCCTTCTTATCCACCTTACAGAACACGT
CCACTCTCACCATATCGCCATTGTCGGCGATTGTGTAGGCGTTCTTCTTATTCAGCAGCACGCCGCTCTC
CTGGGTCTTCTCCACCCGCACGGCCTTCACCAGCTGTCCTCCCTTCTTATAAAAGGGGTTATCCTTTGGG
TCGAAGGCCTGCTTGGCATTTCCTCCGTAGGCCTCCAGCCTTGCCTTCAGGGCCTCATACAGCTCGATCT
CCCTGCCGTTCTTGTAATTCACCATGTTCTCCAGATCGGCCAGCTTGATCTCGGTCAGCCACACTCTCTT
CACGGAGATCTTCTCGTTGTGCTTCACAAACCTCTTGGCGCTTCTCAGTGTGTCCTTGTGGGCGCCAGAC
ATCTTCCGATTGGGTGCCCTGGACACGAACAGTGGGGTCACGTACTCGTGCACTGCCTCTGGCCTGCTAG
ACAGCTTCTCTGCCAGCAGTGTCCTCAGCTTCTCTGGGGTATCGGCCTCCTCAAACTCAGGCTTGCCGTC
TGGCTTGCCGAACACCCGGATCATCACTTCCTGGGCAAAGAACTCCCAAGGCTGGGGGAAGTGGGTCTTC
TGGTGCAGCACCTTGCCTGTCTCCTTATCGATGGTCTTGCCGTCAAAGGCGTTCATCTCCTTATACCTCA
CGAATCTTGTGATCTTCTGCTGCATTGCCACGGTGCTGCATGCCACCACCACTGCATCCAGTGCGTGGTG
TCTGTCATTCTCTGCCCGCACCTTCCTCAGTCCCCAAAATCCCCTCAGCAGGTTTGTGATCTGGCCATTA
GAGGCGAACACCCTTCTCTTGCCCTTGCCGGTCAGCAGGATGTGATCGGCCACAAACTGGCACAGGAACC
GGTTCACGTATCTGGTGTCATTCAGGTTGCACTCCTTAAAGCCATCCTCGTCGAACTTCTGCAGCAGGAT
CCGCTGCTTCTTGCTCCTGGGAAATCTAGAGGTCTCCACGCGGGCCTTGAACTCCTGCCACTCCCTGGAG
TTGTCCTTGCCATTGAAATACTCGTATGGTGTCTGATTGCCCTTATTCTGGTTCTCGCTGCCCAGCACCA
GCACCTTATTGTTAAAAGAATCGTCCCAGGTTCTGGAGAAAGGCAGGGCGTGATCGATCTCCACATAGCC
CTTCTCGTTCAGCCGCACCAGATTGATCTCCTTGCCGCTATACAGACACTTGCCGTGCTGCTGCTCGTAC
AGGCGCAGCTTCAGGATGTCCTTAGACTTTGGCTCGCCCACAAAGTTAGGGAAGTACTCCCTAAACTTGG
CGGCGGCCTTCTCCCGATCCTTGCGATTCTCCTCCTGTCTCTTCTCGATCTCCTTCCGGTCCTTGAAGCT
CTTGCCCACTTCTCTGGCGGTCTCGATGTGGATCCGGGCTGGAGATCCGTACCGGCGCACCACTCCGTTG
ATCACTTTTCTTGCCTGGGACAGGGCCCTCAGCACCACAGGATTTCTGATCTCGTCGGCAGGGATAGGGG
GCAGATAGATCTTCTCCTCTGTGTTCTTCTTGCCATAGTGATCGCCGTAGATCTCGGCGCAGGCCTCGTC
GTACCGCTTGCCCTGCTCCATCAGTGGCACGATCCTTCTCAGGGCCTTCAGGCTGATCTGCACAAACTTA
TCGAAAGAGATGTGCTTCAGCAGGGCCTCCAGGATCTCAGGCTGCACCCTGTCCTTCAGGCGGCCTGTGA
TATCCTCGTCGGTCTTAAACAGAGAGAAGGCGGTGCCGATCTCATCCTGCAGCTCGGAGCTCAGGTTCAG
GGGGGACTTCTTGTCCTTCAGGCCCTCCTTCTCCAGGGCGCGAGAGATGGCGTGATAGGCCTTCATCTCC
ATCAGTGTGGAGGCCTCGGCATTATCCTTGCCGTATCTCAGGCCCTTAAAGAAGGCGGTGTCCTCCAGGC
CCAGCAGCTTTCTGGCCTGGGCATATGTCAGCTTAGACTTCCGGTAAGGCTCATCCATCAGGGTGGCCCT
CTCTGTGTCGGTCAGTGGCCTCTCGGATCCCTGCTCCAGGATTCTCAGATTGTTCAGCTTTGTCAGCCAG
ATAAACCGCTCGGCTGTGTAGGTGTTCTTGGCGGCCTTTGGCTCTGCAGGCTCGAAGGTGCAGTGTCCCA
GCATCTTCTGCACTGCGTCGCCGGACAGGGCAGGCCTCTGTGTCATCAGCAGGGTCTCGATTCCCTCCTT
CAGGCCTCCGCTCACGTGTGGATTGCCAAACTCCTTCTGCTTCTCGAACAGCAGGATCAGCTCGGCCTGC
AGATCCTTGCGGGAGAAGGTGTGGCTATAGTCGCCCCTCTGGTTTCTGATGTGGCCGGACTCCTTCTCAA
ACTTATTCAGGGCCAGCTCGGCAGGTGTCCTGAAATCGCCGGTCTGCAGGGCGTGGGCATTGTTGGCCAC
TCCCTTCAGCAGGGCGCCCAGCTCCTTGTCTGCTGTCTCTCCCTCGTTCTTCCGCTGGCTCAGGTAGCCG
CGGTGCTTGATCAGGTGCAGCAGCACGGCAGACCACTCCAGTGGTGTCAGCTTCCTGTCCAGGGCGGCTG
CTCTCAGCTGCCAGGGGGTGTTTGGCAGGCTCTTGATCAGGCCATTCTCATCGAAGTCTGCTGCCTGCAG
CACGCCCTCTCTCTTCAGCAGCCGGCGTGCCCTCAGCAGCCTGTGTGCCCTTCTCCGTGTCAGGCGCCTC
ACGCTCCGTGCCAGTCTCCGGGCCATAGCCAGAGAATCGCCGGTCTTTGGCACCTCGGCCCTCTCAAACA
CTCTCACGCCCAGATCGATCAGCCGGATAGGATTCTCCTCCTCGTCGATCTCCACCATAGCCCATCCCAC
GGATGCGATTCCGATGGCCAGTCCCAGGATGTAATTGATTGGGTTAGGCTTGAAGGCGGCCATTGACCCC
CCGCTGCTGCCCCCGCTGCTTTCAGGTGTTGCGCTCTCGCTTGTGCCAGGTGTCTCAGAGCCAGAGGAGC
CTCCGCTAGATCCTCCGGAGTTGATGGAGCTCTGGGCCTTCTTCTGAGCATTGAACACCTGTCTAGGCAT
CCGGTAGAAGTCGCACAGCAGGGCGGCACATTCATCTGCCAGGATTCCCTCGGTAATTTCGACGCGGTGA
TTCATGCCGGGGTAGTTCAGCACGTTCATCAGGGAGCCTGCGGCGCCCCGTTTGCTGTTCCTCACGCCAA
ACACCACGCGGCCGATCCTAGAGTGGATCATGGCGCCGGCGCACATCACGCAAGGCTCGAATGTCACGTA
CAGGGTGGCGTCAATCAGTCTGTAGTTCTGCATGACCAGGCCGCCCTGTCTCAGGGCCATAATTTCGGCA
TGGGCTGTTGGGTCGTGCAGGCCGATGGCTCTGTTCCAGCCCTCGCCGATCACTCTATTGTTCAGCACCA
GCACGGCTCCCACAGGCACCTCCCTCTCATCGCGTGCCCTCTTGGCCAGGGTCAGGGCATGTCTCATCCA
GTACTCGTGGGAAAACTCCACCTCAGAGCCGCTGCCGCCACCGCTGCCTCCGCCGCTACCGCCGACTTTC
CTCTTCTTCTTGGGCTCGAATTCGCTGCCGTCGGCGGTTCTTTTCATGGTGGCACCGGTAGTATGAGTTG
CGTGGCCACGGAGCCTGAACAGCATGATATGCGTAGCATTTCATAGTTACGGTAAATATTTAAGCCTCAT
TAAAACACTCTATAACTTCATGTGTACTGGCTCCCACATTTTAAAACACTTAGAAGAATTGGTAGGCTAA
GAGTTTTTCCAAAACTACACTGTAAAAATCACAAATATTTGGAAGCAGTTGCTTTTCCCAGTTTGCTCCT
GAATTCTCATCTACATAGTACCGCCTCCATTCTAGAGAGGGCCTATTTCCCATGATTCCTTCATATTTGC
ATATACGATACAAGGCTGTTAGAGAGATAATTAGAATTAATTTGACTGTAAACACAAAGATATTAGTACA
AAATACGTGACGTAGAAAGTAATAATTTCTTGGGTAGTTTGCAGTTTTAAAATTATGTTTTAAAATGGAC
TATCATATGCTTACCGTAACTTGAAAGTATTTCGATTTCTTGGCTTTATATATCTTGTGGAAAGGACGAA
ACACCGGAGGACCGCCCTGGGCCTGGGAGGTTGTAGCTCCCGAAACGTTGCTACAATAAGGCCGTCTGAA
AAGATGTGCCGCAACGCTCTGCCCCTTAAAGCTTCTGCTTTAAGGGGCATCGTTTATTTTTTTGTTTAAA
CTCTAGAGGCCGCAGGAACCCCTAGTGATGGAGTTGGCCACTCCCTCTCTGCGCGCTCGCTCGCTCACTG
AGGCCGGGCGACCAAAGGTCGCCCGACGCCCGGGCGGCCTCAGTGAGCGAGCGAGCGCGCAGCTGCCTGC
AGG
Features (pLannotate 1.2.2; 15 found; start..end, strand, type, name):
     62..650     -  rep_origin     ori: high-copy-number ColE1/pMB1/pBR322/pUC origin of replication
    821..1681    -  CDS            AmpR: β-lactamase; bla; confers resistance to ampicillin, carbenicillin, and related antibiotics
   1682..1786    -  promoter       AmpR promoter: bla
   1905..1954    +  misc_feature   bom (fragment): basis of mobility region from pBR322
   1955..2410    -  rep_origin     f1 ori (sequence partly withheld): f1 bacteriophage origin of replication; arrow indicates direction of (+) strand synthesis
   2429..2480    +  misc_feature   bom (fragment): basis of mobility region from pBR322
   2485..2625    -  repeat_region  AAV2 ITR: inverted terminal repeat of adeno-associated virus serotype 2 inverted
   2638..2685    -  polyA_signal   poly(A) signal: synthetic polyadenylation signal
   2746..5991    -  CDS            cas9: CAS9_NEIMA - Experimental evidence at protein level: Swiss-Prot protein existence level 1. CRISPR (clustered regularly interspaced short palindromic repeat) is an adaptive immune system that provides protection against mobile genetic elements (viruses, transposable elements and conjugative plasmids). CRISPR clusters contain spacers, sequences complementary to antecedent mobile elements, and target invading nucleic acids. CRISPR clusters are transcribed and processed into CRISPR RNA (crRNA). In type II CRISPR systems correct processing of pre-crRNA requires a trans- encoded small RNA (tracrRNA)
   6094..6585    -  CDS            tadA: TADA_ECOLI - Also known as yfhC. Experimental evidence at protein level: Swiss-Prot protein existence level 1. Catalyzes the deamination of adenosine to inosine at the wobble position 34 of tRNA(Arg2). Essential for cell viability. From Escherichia coli (strain K12).
   6945..7185    +  promoter       U6 promoter: RNA polymerase III promoter for human U6 snRNA
   7195..7217    +  misc_feature   HA-L (fragment): left homology arm from intron 1 of the mouse Rosa26 gene (Soriano, 1999)
   7234..7314    +  misc_RNA       Nm tracrRNA (fragment): trans-activating CRISPR RNA for the Neisseria meningitidis CRISPR/Cas9 system (Hou et al., 2013)
   7377..7404    -  repeat_region  AAV2 ITR (fragment): inverted terminal repeat of adeno-associated virus serotype 2 inverted
   7433..7460    -  repeat_region  AAV2 ITR (fragment): inverted terminal repeat of adeno-associated virus serotype 2 inverted
