[The description below was written by a language model from this plasmid's Addgene catalogue record and pLannotate feature annotations shown in this document.]
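Description:
pEJS-HZ54 All-in-one AAV-U1a-NmeABE8e-2xBPSV40-U6-Rosa26 is an AAV transfer plasmid of about 7.5 kb that places a complete adenine base editor and its guide RNA between AAV2 inverted terminal repeats, so that both components can be packaged into a single recombinant AAV particle. The bacterial portion carries a high-copy ColE1/pUC origin, an f1 origin and the β-lactamase gene for ampicillin selection. One ITR is annotated in full, while the other appears only as two short fragments in the feature table. This may reflect the difficulty of sequencing and annotating these repeats rather than a true truncation. The recommended recombination-deficient host strain is consistent with the known instability of ITRs.

The roughly 4 kb insert encodes NmeABE8e, in which an evolved E. coli TadA deaminase domain (ABE8e) is fused to the N-terminus of the compact Neisseria meningitidis Nme2Cas9, with nuclear localisation signals at both ends. The "2xBPSV40" in the name suggests bipartite SV40-type NLSs. According to the catalogue entry, expression is driven by the small U1a promoter, which is not picked up in the feature table but would lie in the unannotated gap upstream of TadA. The transcript ends at a short synthetic polyadenylation signal. These compact regulatory parts help keep the cassette within AAV packaging capacity. In the opposite orientation, a human U6 Pol III promoter drives a single guide RNA made of a spacer matching the mouse Rosa26 locus (annotated as a fragment of a Rosa26 homology arm) joined to an Nme tracrRNA-derived scaffold.

The construct is intended for producing a single-vector AAV for A•T-to-G•C base editing in mammalian cells or in vivo in mice, here targeting Rosa26.
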