Addgene plasmid #199265: pEJS-HZ54 All-in-one AAV-U1a-NmeABE8e-2xBPSV40-U6-Rosa26
Purpose: Single AAV vector for expressing N-terminal fusion Nme2Cas9-ABE8e and one U6 driven sgRNA targeting mouse Rosa26 gene
Depositing lab: Erik Sontheimer. Depositing organization: University of Massachusetts, Worcester. Publication: Adenine Base Editing In Vivo with a Single Adeno-Associated Virus Vector. Zhang H, Bamidele N, Liu P, Ojelabi O, Gao XD, Rodriguez T, Cheng H, Kelly K, Watts JK, Xie J, Gao G, Wolfe SA, Xue W, Sontheimer EJ. GEN Biotechnol. 2022 Jun 1;1(3):285-299. doi: 10.1089/genbio.2022.0015. Epub 2022 Jun 14. PubMed 35811581.
Backbone
  Vector backbone: AAV
  Backbone size w/o insert (bp): 3486
  Total vector size (bp): 7482
  Modifications to backbone: Contains U6-driven sgRNA cassette
  Vector type: Mammalian Expression, AAV, CRISPR
Growth in bacteria
  Bacterial resistance: Ampicillin, 100 μg/mL
  Growth temperature: 30°C
  Growth strain: NEB Stable
  Copy number: Unknown
Gene/Insert
  Gene/Insert name: NmeABE8e (alt names: Nme2Cas9-ABE8e; Nme2Cas9c-ABE8e)
  Species: N. meningitidis
  Insert size (bp): 3996
  Promoter: U1a
  Tag / fusion protein: NLS (N terminal on insert); NLS (C terminal on insert)
  Cloning method: Gibson Cloning
  Sequencing primers: 5′ GCCACCATGaaaagaaccgccga; 3′ ACACAAAAAACCAACACACAGATCT
Terms and licenses: Academic/Nonprofit Terms; Industry Terms: Not Available to Industry
How to cite: pEJS-HZ54 All-in-one AAV-U1a-NmeABE8e-2xBPSV40-U6-Rosa26 was a gift from Erik Sontheimer (Addgene plasmid # 199265 ; http://n2t.net/addgene:199265 ; RRID:Addgene_199265)
